>Addgene plasmid #21335 | pLKO human shRNA 1 DEPTOR | addgene partial sequence | sequence record 26844 | 21335 with LKO1-5
CNNNCGATCGATTCTGGCTTNTATATCTTGTGGAAGGACGAAACACCGGGCCATGACAATCGGAAATCTA
CTCGAGTAGATTTCCGATTGTCATGGCTTTTTGAATTCTCGACCTCGAGACAAATGGCAGTATTCATCCA
CAATTTTAAAAGAAAAGGGGGGATTGGGGGGTACAGTGCAGGGGAAAGAATAGTAGACATAATAGCAACA
GACATACAAACTAAAGAATTACAAAAACAAATTACAAAAATTCAAAATTTTCGGGTTTATTACAGGGACA
GCAGAGATCCACTTTGGCCGCGGCTCGAGGGGGTTGGGGTTGCGCCTTTTCCAAGGCAGCCCTGGGTTTG
CGCAGGGACGCGGCTGCTCTGGGCGTGGTTCCGGGAAACGCAGCGGCGCCGACCCTGGGTCTCGCACATT
CTTCACGTCCGTTCGCAGCGTCACCCGGATCTTCGCCGCTACCCTTGTGGGCCCCCCGGCGACGCTTCCT
GCTCCGCCCCTAAGTCGGGAAGGTTCCTTGCGGTTCGCGGCGTGCCGGACGTGACAAACGGAAGCCGCAC
GTCTCACTAGTACCCTCGCAGACGGACAGCGCCAGGGAGCAATGGCAGCGCGCCGACCGCGATGGGCTGT
GGCCAATAGCGGCTGCTCAGCAGGGCGCGCCGAGAGCAGCGGCCGGGAAGGGGCGGTGCGGGAGGCGGGG
TGTGGNGCGGTAGTGTGGGCCCTGTTCCTGCCCGCGCGGTGTTCCGCATTCTGCAAGCCTCCGGAGCGCA
CGTCGGCAGTCGGCTCCCTCGTTGACCGAATCACCGACCCTCTCTCCCCAGGGGGATCCACCGGAGCTTA
CCATGACCGAGTACAAGCCCNCGGTGCGCCTCNCCNNCCNCCGA
