>Addgene plasmid #21335 | pLKO human shRNA 1 DEPTOR | addgene partial sequence | sequence record 26845 | 21335 with LKO1-5
ACGAAACACCGGGCCATGACAATCGGAAATCTACTCGAGTTAGATTTCCGATTGTCATGGCTTTTTTGAA
TTCTCGACCTCGAGACAAATGGCAGTATTCATCCACAATTTTAAAAGAAAAGGGGGGATTGGGGGGTACA
GTGCAGGGGAAAGAATAGTAGACATAATAGCAACAGACATACAAACTAAAGAATTACAAAAACAAATTAC
AAAAATTCAAAATTTTCGGGTTTATTACAGGGACAGCAGAGATCCACTTTGGCCGCGGCTCGAGGGGGTT
GGGGTTGCGCCTTTTCC
