[The description below was written by a language model from this plasmid's Addgene catalogue record.]
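Description:
pLKO human shRNA 1 DEPTOR is a lentiviral RNAi plasmid built on the pLKO.1 backbone (about 7 kb without insert) and designed to knock down human DEPTOR, also known as DEPDC6, in mammalian cells. It is propagated in E. coli under ampicillin selection, and its copy number is recorded as unknown. Transduced or transfected mammalian cells are selected with puromycin. No feature table accompanies the record, so individual backbone elements are not itemised. pLKO.1 is generally known as a lentiviral transfer vector in which viral long terminal repeats and a packaging signal flank the cargo. This arrangement lets the cassette be packaged into replication-incompetent particles when helper plasmids are supplied, after which it integrates stably into target cells. In the standard pLKO.1 design the hairpin is transcribed from a human U6 RNA polymerase III promoter, although the record itself does not name the promoter.

The payload is a roughly 60 bp hairpin oligonucleotide cloned between the AgeI and EcoRI sites, and the record does not say whether these sites survive cloning. The depositor describes it as an RNAi Consortium (TRC) candidate sequence directed against the human DEPTOR transcript. It follows the usual TRC layout of a sense arm, a short loop, an antisense arm and a terminal run of thymidines that acts as a polymerase III terminator. Once transcribed, the hairpin is processed by the cellular RNAi machinery into a small interfering RNA that reduces DEPTOR mRNA. The "shRNA 1" in the name suggests it is one of several hairpins against the same gene. The associated publication characterises DEPTOR as an inhibitor of mTOR that is often overexpressed in multiple myeloma cells and needed for their survival, so the plasmid suits stable loss-of-function studies of DEPTOR in mTOR signalling and cell viability.
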