Addgene plasmid #21335: pLKO human shRNA 1 DEPTOR
Depositing lab: David Sabatini. Depositing organization: Whitehead Institute for Biomedical Research. Publication: DEPTOR is an mTOR inhibitor frequently overexpressed in multiple myeloma cells and required for their survival. Peterson TR, Laplante M, Thoreen CC, Sancak Y, Kang SA, Kuehl WM, Gray NS, Sabatini DM. Cell. 2009 May 29;137(5):873-86. doi: 10.1016/j.cell.2009.03.046. Epub 2009 May 14. PubMed 19446321.
Backbone
  Vector backbone: pLKO.1
  Backbone manufacturer: Available from Addgene (#10878)
  Backbone size w/o insert (bp): 7032
  Vector type: Mammalian Expression, Lentiviral, RNAi
  Selectable markers: Puromycin
Growth in bacteria
  Bacterial resistance: Ampicillin, 100 μg/mL
  Growth temperature: 37°C
  Growth strain: XL10 Gold
  Growth instructions: XL10 Gold Ultracompetent Cells from Stratagene. Grow in SOC media at 37oC
  Copy number: Unknown
Gene/Insert
  Gene/Insert name: DEPTOR shRNA 1 (alt names: DEPTOR; DEPDC6)
  Species: H. sapiens (human)
  Insert size (bp): 60
  Entrez Gene: DEPTOR (a.k.a. DEP.6, DEPDC6, hDEPTOR)
  Cloning method: Restriction Enzyme; 5′ cloning site AgeI (unknown if destroyed); 3′ cloning site EcoRI (unknown if destroyed)
  Sequencing primers: 5′ LKO.1 5'
Terms and licenses: Academic/Nonprofit Terms; Industry Terms: Not Available to Industry
Depositor comments: human DEPTOR shRNA 1 TRC candidate; NM_022783.1-877s1c1 shRNA oligo sequence - 5'-CCGGGCCATGACAATCGGAAATCTACTCGAGTAGATTTCCGATTGTCATGGCTTTTTG
How to cite: pLKO human shRNA 1 DEPTOR was a gift from David Sabatini (Addgene plasmid # 21335 ; http://n2t.net/addgene:21335 ; RRID:Addgene_21335)
